Addgene plasmid #63194: pAV104
Purpose: (Empty Backbone) pRS404 backbone, contains an RFP flanked by BsaI sites with CAGT & TTTT overhangs for transcription unit (TU) assembly using yGG.
Depositing lab: Jef Boeke. Depositing organization: Johns Hopkins University and School of Medicine. Publication: Yeast Golden Gate (yGG) for the Efficient Assembly of S. cerevisiae Transcription Units. Agmon N, Mitchell LA, Cai Y, Ikushima S, Chuang J, Zheng A, Choi WJ, Martin JA, Caravelli K, Stracquadanio G, Boeke JD. ACS Synth Biol. 2015 Jul 17;4(7):853-9. doi: 10.1021/sb500372z. Epub 2015 Mar 23. PubMed 25756291.
Backbone
  Vector backbone: pRS404
  Backbone size (bp): 4200
  Modifications to backbone: BsaI and BsmBI sites removed from backbone, RFP cloned into the MCS, flanked by BsaI sites for cloning TUs using yGG assmebly
  Vector type: Bacterial Expression, Yeast Expression, Synthetic Biology
  Selectable markers: TRP1
Growth in bacteria
  Bacterial resistance: Ampicillin, 100 μg/mL
  Growth temperature: 37°C
  Growth strain: Top10
  Growth instructions: Grows as red/pink colonies
  Copy number: Unknown
Gene/Insert
  Cloning method: Restriction Enzyme
  Sequencing primers: 5′ M13F; 3′ M13R
Terms and licenses: Academic/Nonprofit Terms; Industry Terms: Not Available to Industry
How to cite: pAV104 was a gift from Jef Boeke (Addgene plasmid # 63194 ; http://n2t.net/addgene:63194 ; RRID:Addgene_63194)
