[The description below was written by a language model from this plasmid's Addgene catalogue record and pLannotate feature annotations shown in this document.]
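Description:
pAV104 is an empty acceptor vector for yeast Golden Gate (yGG) assembly of Saccharomyces cerevisiae transcription units, built on the pRS404 backbone. pRS404 is a yeast integrating shuttle vector, and consistent with that, the feature table shows no yeast replication origin or centromere. The only yeast-specific element is the TRP1 marker with its native promoter, which allows selection by tryptophan prototrophy in trp1 hosts. In E. coli the plasmid replicates from a high-copy ColE1/pUC-type origin and is selected through the ampicillin resistance gene (β-lactamase) with its own promoter. An f1 origin, a remnant of the pBluescript-derived framework, is also present. The annotated sequence is 5,182 nt.

The cloning site is a dropout cassette placed in the former multiple cloning site, between the T7 and T3 promoters and remnants of the lacZα region. It consists of an mRFP1 coding sequence driven by a bacterial lac promoter with its operator and CAP binding site, so colonies carrying the unmodified vector appear red or pink. According to the record, the cassette is flanked by BsaI sites that leave CAGT and TTTT overhangs, although these sites are not annotated in the feature table. The backbone's native BsaI and BsmBI sites have been removed so that Type IIS digestion cuts only at the intended positions. In a yGG reaction, promoter, coding sequence and terminator parts with compatible overhangs replace the RFP cassette. Correct assemblies can then be picked out as white colonies against the red background. The finished transcription unit can be moved into yeast under TRP1 selection, and M13 primer sites flank the insert for sequence verification.
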