Features (pLannotate 1.2.2; 22 found; start..end, strand, type, name):
    126..175     +  misc_feature   bom (fragment): basis of mobility region from pBR322
    176..456     +  promoter       TRP1 promoter: S. cerevisiae TRP1
    457..1131    +  CDS            TRP1: phosphoribosylanthranilate isomerase, required for tryptophan biosynthesis; S. cerevisiae TRP1; yeast auxotrophic marker
   1178..1229    +  misc_feature   bom (fragment): basis of mobility region from pBR322
   1230..1685    -  rep_origin     f1 ori (sequence partly withheld): f1 bacteriophage origin of replication; arrow indicates direction of (+) strand synthesis
   1693..1848    -  CDS            lacZα (fragment): LacZα fragment of β-galactosidase; lacZ fragment
   1856..1874    +  promoter       T7 promoter: promoter for bacteriophage T7 RNA polymerase
   1883..1945    -  misc_feature   MCS (fragment): pBluescript multiple cloning site
   2003..2677    -  CDS            mRFP1: mRFP1 is a basic (constitutively fluorescent) red fluorescent protein published in 2002, derived from Discosoma sp.. It is reported to be a somewhat slowly-maturing monomer with low acid sensitivity.
   2713..2729    -  protein_bind   lac operator: The lac repressor binds to the lac operator to inhibit transcription in E. coli. This inhibition can be relieved by adding lactose or isopropyl-β-D-thiogalactopyranoside (IPTG). lac repressor encoded by lacI
   2737..2767    -  promoter       lac promoter: promoter for the E. coli lac operon
   2782..2803    -  protein_bind   CAP binding site: CAP binding activates transcription in the presence of cAMP. E. coli catabolite activator protein
   2816..2905    -  CDS            lacI (fragment): lac repressor; lacI; The lac repressor binds to the lac operator to inhibit transcription in E. coli. This inhibition can be relieved by adding lactose or isopropyl-β-D-thiogalactopyranoside (IPTG).
   2915..2958    -  misc_feature   MCS (fragment): pBluescript multiple cloning site
   2971..2989    -  promoter       T3 promoter: promoter for bacteriophage T3 RNA polymerase
   3034..3050    -  protein_bind   lac operator: The lac repressor binds to the lac operator to inhibit transcription in E. coli. This inhibition can be relieved by adding lactose or isopropyl-β-D-thiogalactopyranoside (IPTG). lac repressor encoded by lacI
   3058..3088    -  promoter       lac promoter: promoter for the E. coli lac operon
   3103..3124    -  protein_bind   CAP binding site: CAP binding activates transcription in the presence of cAMP. E. coli catabolite activator protein
   3137..3229    -  CDS            lacI (fragment): lac repressor; lacI; The lac repressor binds to the lac operator to inhibit transcription in E. coli. This inhibition can be relieved by adding lactose or isopropyl-β-D-thiogalactopyranoside (IPTG).
   3412..4000    -  rep_origin     ori: high-copy-number ColE1/pMB1/pBR322/pUC origin of replication
   4171..5031    -  CDS            AmpR: β-lactamase; bla; confers resistance to ampicillin, carbenicillin, and related antibiotics
   5032..5136    -  promoter       AmpR promoter: bla
>Addgene plasmid #63194 | pAV104 | depositor full sequence | sequence record 104894 | pAV104 sequence 5182 bps
ATCATGACATTAACCTATAAAAATAGGCGTATCACGAGGCCCTTTGTCACAGCTTGTCTGTAAGCGGATG
CCGGGAGCAGACAAGCCCGTCAGGGCGCGTCAGCGGGTGTTGGCGGGTGTCGGGGCTGGCTTAACTATGC
GGCATCAGAGCAGATTGTACTGAGAGTGCACCATAAACGACATTACTATATATATAATATAGGAAGCATT
TAATAGACAGCATCGTAATATATGTGTACTTTGCAGTTATGACGCCAGATGGCAGTAGTGGAAGATATTC
TTTATTGAAAAATAGCTTGTCACCTTACGTACAATCTTGATCCGGAGCTTTTCTTTTTTTGCCGATTAAG
AATTAATTCGGTCGAAAAAAGAAAAGGAGAGGGCCAAGAGGGAGGGCATTGGTGACTATTGAGCACGTGA
GTATACGTGATTAAGCACACAAAGGCAGCTTGGAGTATGTCTGTTATTAATTTCACAGGTAGTTCTGGTC
CATTGGTGAAAGTTTGCGGCTTGCAGAGCACAGAGGCCGCAGAATGTGCTCTAGATTCCGATGCTGACTT
GCTGGGTATTATATGTGTGCCCAATAGAAAGAGAACAATTGACCCGGTTATTGCAAGGAAAATTTCAAGT
CTTGTAAAAGCATATAAAAATAGTTCAGGCACTCCGAAATACTTGGTTGGCGTGTTTCGTAATCAACCTA
AGGAGGATGTTTTGGCTCTGGTCAATGATTACGGCATTGATATCGTCCAACTGCATGGAGATGAGTCGTG
GCAAGAATACCAAGAGTTCCTCGGTTTGCCAGTTATTAAAAGACTCGTATTTCCAAAAGACTGCAACATA
CTACTCAGTGCAGCTTCACAGAAACCTCATTCGTTTATTCCCTTGTTTGATTCAGAAGCAGGTGGGACAG
GTGAACTTTTGGATTGGAACTCGATTTCTGACTGGGTTGGAAGGCAAGAGAGCCCCGAAAGCTTACATTT
TATGTTAGCTGGTGGACTGACGCCAGAAAATGTTGGTGATGCGCTTAGATTAAATGGCGTTATTGGTGTT
GATGTAAGCGGAGGTGTGGAGACAAATGGTGTAAAAGACTCTAACAAAATAGCAAATTTCGTCAAAAATG
CTAAGAAATAGGTTATTACTGAGTAGTATTTATTTAAGTATTGTTTGTGCACTTGCCTATGCGGTGTGAA
ATACCGCACAGATGCGTAAGGAGAAAATACCGCATCAGGAAATTGTAAACGTTAATATTTTGTTAAAATT
CGCGTTAAATTTTTGTTAAATCAGCTCATTTTTTAACCAATAGGCCGAAATCGGCAAAATCCCTTATAAA
TCAAAAGAATAGACCGAGATAGGGT
[37 nt withheld, positions 1356-1392]
AAAGAACGTGGACTCCAACGTCAAAGG
[49 nt withheld, positions 1420-1468]
T
[91 nt withheld, positions 1470-1560]
G
[124 nt withheld, positions 1562-1685]
CGCGCCATTCGCCATTCAGGCTGCGCAACTGTTGGGAAGGGCGATCGGTGCGGGCCTCTTCGCTATTACG
CCAGCTGGCGAAAGGGGGATGTGCTGCAAGGCGATTAAGTTGGGTAACGCCAGGGTTTTCCCAGTCACGA
CGTTGTAAAACGACGGCCAGTGAGCGCGCGTAATACGACTCACTATAGGGCGAATTGGGTACCGGGCCCC
CCCTCGAGGTCGACGGTATCGATAAGCTTGATATCGAATTCCTGCAGCCCCCAGTAGAGACCGCCTGGCT
CTAGTAGCGATCTACACTAGCACTATCAGCGTTATTAAGCACCGGTGGAGTGACGACCTTCAGCACGTTC
GTACTGTTCAACGATGGTGTAGTCTTCGTTGTGGGAGGTGATGTCCAGTTTGATGTCGGTTTTGTAAGCA
CCCGGCAGCTGAACCGGTTTTTTAGCCATGTAGGTGGTTTTAACTTCAGCGTCGTAGTGACCACCGTCTT
TCAGTTTCAGACGCATTTTGATTTCACCTTTCAGAGCACCGTCTTCCGGGTACATACGTTCGGTGGAAGC
TTCCCAACCCATGGTTTTTTTCTGCATAACCGGACCGTCGGACGGGAAGTTGGTACCACGCAGTTTAACT
TTGTAGATGAACTCACCGTCTTGCAGGGAGGAGTCCTGGGTAACGGTAACAACACCACCGTCTTCGAAGT
TCATAACACGTTCCCATTTGAAACCTTCCGGGAAGGACAGTTTCAGGTAGTCCGGGATGTCAGCCGGGTG
TTTAACGTAAGCTTTGGAACCGTACTGGAACTGCGGGGACAGGATGTCCCAAGCGAACGGCAGCGGACCA
CCTTTGGTAACTTTCAGTTTAGCGGTCTGGGTACCTTCGTACGGACGACCTTCACCTTCACCTTCGATTT
CGAACTCGTGACCGTTAACGGAACCTTCCATACGAACTTTGAAACGCATGAACTCTTTGATAACGTCTTC
GGAGGAAGCCATCTAGTATTTCTCCTCTTTCTCTAGTATGTGTGAAATTGTTATCCGCTCACAATTCCAC
ACAACATACGAGCCGGAAGCATAAAGTGTAAAGCCTGGGGTGCCTAATGAGTGAGCTAACTCACATTAAT
TGCGTTGCGCTCACTGCCCGCTTTCCAGTCGGGAAACCTGTCGTGCCAGCTGCATTAATGAATCGGCCAA
CGCGCGGGGAGAGGCGGTTTGCGTATTGGGTCTCATTTTGGGGATCCACTAGTTCTAGAGCGGCCGCCAC
CGCGGTGGAGCTCCAGCTTTTGTTCCCTTTAGTGAGGGTTAATTGCGCGCTTGGCGTAATCATGGTCATA
GCTGTTTCCTGTGTGAAATTGTTATCCGCTCACAATTCCACACAACATAGGAGCCGGAAGCATAAAGTGT
AAAGCCTGGGGTGCCTAATGAGTGAGGTAACTCACATTAATTGCGTTGCGCTCACTGCCCGCTTTCCAGT
CGGGAAACCTGTCGTGCCAGCTGCATTAATGAATCGGCCAACGCGCGGGGAGAGGCGGTTTGCGTATTGG
GCGCTCTTCCGCTTCCTCGCTCACTGACTCGCTGCGCTCGGTCGTTCGGCTGCGGCGAGCGGTATCAGCT
CACTCAAAGGCGGTAATACGGTTATCCACAGAATCAGGGGATAACGCAGGAAAGAACATGTGAGCAAAAG
GCCAGCAAAAGGCCAGGAACCGTAAAAAGGCCGCGTTGCTGGCGTTTTTCCATAGGCTCCGCCCCCCTGA
CGAGCATCACAAAAATCGACGCTCAAGTCAGAGGTGGCGAAACCCGACAGGACTATAAAGATACCAGGCG
TTTCCCCCTGGAAGCTCCCTCGTGCGCTCTCCTGTTCCGACCCTGCCGCTTACCGGATACCTGTCCGCCT
TTCTCCCTTCGGGAAGCGTGGCGCTTTCTCATAGCTCACGCTGTAGGTATCTCAGTTCGGTGTAGGTCGT
TCGCTCCAAGCTGGGCTGTGTGCACGAACCCCCCGTTCAGCCCGACCGCTGCGCCTTATCCGGTAACTAT
CGTCTTGAGTCCAACCCGGTAAGACACGACTTATCGCCACTGGCAGCAGCCACTGGTAACAGGATTAGCA
GAGCGAGGTATGTAGGCGGTGCTACAGAGTTCTTGAAGTGGTGGCCTAACTACGGCTACACTAGAAGGAC
AGTATTTGGTATCTGCGCTCTGCTGAAGCCAGTTACCTTCGGAAAAAGAGTTGGTAGCTCTTGATCCGGC
AAACAAACCACCGCTGGTAGCGGTGGTTTTTTTGTTTGCAAGCAGCAGATTACGCGCAGAAAAAAAGGAT
CTCAAGAAGATCCTTTGATCTTTTCTACGGGGTCTGACGCTCAGTGGAACGAAAACTCACGTTAAGGGAT
TTTGGTCATGAGATTATCAAAAAGGATCTTCACCTAGATCCTTTTAAATTAAAAATGAAGTTTTAAATCA
ATCTAAAGTATATATGAGTAAACTTGGTCTGACAGTTACCAATGCTTAATCAGTGAGGCACCTATCTCAG
CGATCTGTCTATTTCGTTCATCCATAGTTGCCTGACTCCCCGTCGTGTAGATAACTACGATACGGGAGGG
CTTACCATCTGGCCCCAGTGCTGCAATGATACCGCGAGATCCACGCTCACCGGCTCCAGATTTATCAGCA
ATAAACCAGCCAGCCGGAAGGGCCGAGCGCAGAAGTGGTCCTGCAACTTTATCCGCCTCCATCCAGTCTA
TTAATTGTTGCCGGGAAGCTAGAGTAAGTAGTTCGCCAGTTAATAGTTTGCGCAACGTTGTTGCCATTGC
TACAGGCATCGTGGTGTCACGCTCGTCGTTTGGTATGGCTTCATTCAGCTCCGGTTCCCAACGATCAAGG
CGAGTTACATGATCCCCCATGTTGTGCAAAAAAGCGGTTAGCTCCTTCGGTCCTCCGATCGTTGTCAGAA
GTAAGTTGGCCGCAGTGTTATCACTCATGGTTATGGCAGCACTGCATAATTCTCTTACTGTCATGCCATC
CGTAAGATGCTTTTCTGTGACTGGTGAGTACTCAACCAAGTCATTCTGAGAATAGTGTATGCGGCGACCG
AGTTGCTCTTGCCCGGCGTCAATACGGGATAATACCGCGCCACATAGCAGAACTTTAAAAGTGCTCATCA
TTGGAAAACGTTCTTCGGGGCGAAAACTCTCAAGGATCTTACCGCTGTTGAGATCCAGTTCGATGTAACC
CACTCGTGCACCCAACTGATCTTCAGCATCTTTTACTTTCACCAGCGTTTCTGGGTGAGCAAAAACAGGA
AGGCAAAATGCCGCAAAAAAGGGAATAAGGGCGACACGGAAATGTTGAATACTCATACTCTTCCTTTTTC
AATATTATTGAAGCATTTATCAGGGTTATTGTCTCATGAGCGGATACATATTTGAATGTATTTAGAAAAA
TAAACAAATAGGGGTTCCGCGCACATTTCCCCGAAAAGTGCCACCTGACGTCTAAGAAACCATTATT
