>Addgene plasmid #63194 | pAV104 | addgene partial sequence | sequence record 107257 | M13-F20 5'-TGTAAAACGACGGCCAGT-3'
CCCCCTCGAGGTCGACGGTATCGATAAGCTTGATATCGAATTCCTGCAGCCCCCAGTAGAGACCGCCTGG
CTCTAGTAGCGATCTACACTAGCACTATCAGCGTTATTAAGCACCGGTGGAGTGACGACCTTCAGCACGT
TCGTACTGTTCAACGATGGTGTAGTCTTCGTTGTGGGAGGTGATGTCCAGTTTGATGTCGGTTTTGTAAG
CACCCGGCAGCTGAACCGGTTTTTTAGCCATGTAGGTGGTTTTAACTTCAGCGTCGTAGTGACCACCGTC
TTTCAGTTTCAGACGCATTTTGATTTCACCTTTCAGAGCACCGTCTTCCGGGTACATACGTTCGGTGGAA
GCTTCCCAACCCATGGTTTTTTTCTGCATAACCGGACCGTCGGACGGGAAGTTGGTACCACGCAGTTTAA
CTTTGTAGATGAACTCACCGTCTTGCAGGGAGGAGTCCTGGGTAACGGTAACAACACCACCGTCTTCGAA
GTTCATAACACGTTCCCATTTGAAACCTTCCGGGAAGGACAGTTTCAGGTAGTCCGGGATGTCAGCCGGG
TGTTTAACGTAAGCTTTGGAACCGTACTGGAACTGCGGGGACAGGATGTCCCAAGCGAACGGCAGCGGAC
CACCTTTGGTAACTTTCAGTTTAGCGGTCTGGGTACCTTCGTACGGACGACCTTCACCTTCACCTTCGAT
TTCGAACTCGTGACCGTTAACGGAACCTTCCATACGAACTTTGAAACGCATGAACTCTTTGATAACGTCT
TCGGAGGAAGCCATCTAGTATTTCTCCTCTTTCTCTAGTATGTGTGAAATTGTTATCCGCTCACAATTCC
ACACAACATACGAGCCGGAAGCATAAAGTGTAAAGCCTGG
