>Addgene plasmid #63194 | pAV104 | addgene partial sequence | sequence record 107759 | M13pUC-Fwd 5'-CCCAGTCACGACGTTGTAAAACG-3'
GACTCACTATAGGGCGAATTGGGTACCGGGCCCCCCCTCGAGGTCGACGGTATCGATAAGCTTGATATCG
AATTCCTGCAGCCCCCAGTAGAGACCGCCTGGCTCTAGTAGCGATCTACACTAGCACTATCAGCGTTATT
AAGCACCGGTGGAGTGACGACCTTCAGCACGTTCGTACTGTTCAACGATGGTGTAGTCTTCGTTGTGGGA
GGTGATGTCCAGTTTGATGTCGGTTTTGTAAGCACCCGGCAGCTGAACCGGTTTTTTAGCCATGTAGGTG
GTTTTAACTTCAGCGTCGTAGTGACCACCGTCTTTCAGTTTCAGACGCATTTTGATTTCACCTTTCAGAG
CACCGTCTTCCGGGTACATACGTTCGGTGGAAGCTTCCCAACCCATGGTTTTTTTCTGCATAACCGGACC
GTCGGACGGGAAGTTGGTACCACGCAGTTTAACTTTGTAGATGAACTCACCGTCTTGCAGGGAGGAGTCC
TGGGTAACGGTAACAACACCACCGTCTTCGAAGTTCATAACACGTTCCCATTTGAAACCTTCCGGGAAGG
ACAGTTTCAGGTAGTCCGGGATGTCAGCCGGGTGTTTAACGTAAGCTTTGGAACCGTACTGGAACTGCGG
GGACAGGATGTCCCAAGCGAACGGCAGCGGACCACCTTTGGTAACTTTCAGTTTAGCGGTCTGGGTACCT
TCGTACGGACGACCTTCACCTTCACCTTCGATTTCGAACTCGTGACCGTTAACGGAACCTTCCATACGAA
CTTTGAAACGCATGAACTCTTTGATAACGTCTTCGGAGGAAGCCATCTAGTATTTCTCCTCTTTCTCTAG
TATGTGTGAAATTGTTATCCGCTCACAATTCCACACAACATACGAGCCGGAAGCATAAAGTGTAAAGCC
